Addgene plasmid #147502: pT7-EGFP-C1-HsNot2-L431AL436AL459A_S
Purpose: Mammalian Expression of HsNot2-L431AL436AL459A
Depositing lab: Elisa Izaurralde. Depositing organization: Max Planck Institute for Developmental Biology. Publication: Structure and assembly of the NOT module of the human CCR4-NOT complex. Boland A, Chen Y, Raisch T, Jonas S, Kuzuoglu-Ozturk D, Wohlbold L, Weichenrieder O, Izaurralde E. Nat Struct Mol Biol. 2013 Nov;20(11):1289-97. doi: 10.1038/nsmb.2681. Epub 2013 Oct 13. PubMed 24121232.
Backbone
  Vector backbone: Unknown
  Vector type: Mammalian Expression
Growth in bacteria
  Bacterial resistance: Kanamycin, 50 μg/mL
  Growth temperature: 37°C
  Growth strain: DH5alpha
  Copy number: High Copy
Gene/Insert
  Gene/Insert name: HsNot2-L431AL436AL459A (alt name: CNOT2)
  Species: H. sapiens (human)
  Entrez Gene: CNOT2 (a.k.a. CDC36, HSPC131, IDNADFS, NOT2, NOT2H)
  Cloning method: Unknown
Terms and licenses: Academic/Nonprofit Terms; Industry Terms: Not Available to Industry
Depositor comments: ORF extracted from NCBI: NM_014515.5. Plasmids from this collection were made available to the research community and donated after the lab closed. Please note that the sequence provided by the depositing laboratory may be theoretical/predicted or based on Sanger sequencing results. There may be discrepancies between sequencing results obtained by Addgene and the depositor sequence. If an Addgene verified sequence is not available, please contact before placing your order to request that our lab fully sequence the plasmid.
How to cite: pT7-EGFP-C1-HsNot2-L431AL436AL459A_S was a gift from Elisa Izaurralde (Addgene plasmid # 147502 ; http://n2t.net/addgene:147502 ; RRID:Addgene_147502)
