[The description below was written by a language model from this plasmid's Addgene catalogue record and pLannotate feature annotations shown in this document.]
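Description:
pT7-EGFP-C1-HsNot2-L431AL436AL459A_S is a 6,384-nt mammalian expression plasmid encoding human CNOT2 (NOT2), a subunit of the CCR4-NOT deadenylase complex, as an N-terminal EGFP fusion. The catalogue lists the backbone as unknown, but the name and feature layout are consistent with an EGFP-C1-type vector that also carries a T7 promoter. The CMV immediate early enhancer and promoter drive transcription in mammalian cells. The bacteriophage T7 promoter lies between the CMV promoter and the EGFP start, which would in principle allow transcription by T7 RNA polymerase. EGFP is joined through a short remnant of the multiple cloning site to the CNOT2 open reading frame, which the depositor notes was derived from the NCBI reference transcript. An SV40 polyadenylation signal terminates the transcript. As the name indicates, the insert carries three leucine-to-alanine substitutions (L431A, L436A, L459A).

Propagation in E. coli relies on a high-copy ColE1/pUC-type origin with kanamycin selection. The Tn5 NeoR/KanR gene sits behind tandem bacterial (bla-type) and SV40 early promoters and is followed by an HSV TK poly(A) signal, so the same marker can confer G418 resistance in mammalian cells. An f1 origin is also present. Small annotated fragments, including the HIV-1 LTR, ble, large T antigen and bGH poly(A) hits, are probably incidental matches to backbone sequence rather than functional elements.

The plasmid comes from a study of the structure and assembly of the NOT module of the human CCR4-NOT complex. The record does not state what the mutations do, though a triple point mutant in this context would plausibly serve to test a subunit interaction surface. The deposited sequence may be theoretical or based on Sanger sequencing.
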