Features (pLannotate 1.2.2; 18 found; start..end, strand, type, name):
     61..364     +  enhancer       CMV enhancer: human cytomegalovirus immediate early enhancer
    365..568     +  promoter       CMV promoter: human cytomegalovirus (CMV) immediate early promoter
    564..597     +  LTR            5' LTR (truncated) (fragment): truncated 5' long terminal repeat (LTR) from HIV-1
    613..631     +  promoter       T7 promoter: promoter for bacteriophage T7 RNA polymerase
    665..1381    +  CDS            EGFP: EGFP is a basic (constitutively fluorescent) green fluorescent protein published in 1996, derived from Aequorea victoria. It is reported to be a rapidly-maturing weak dimer with moderate acid sensitivity.
   1382..1411    +  misc_feature   MCS (fragment): multiple cloning site
   1412..3028    +  CDS            CNOT2: CNOT2_HUMAN - Also known as CDC36, NOT2. Experimental evidence at protein level: Swiss-Prot protein existence level 1. Component of the CCR4-NOT complex which is one of the major cellular mRNA deadenylases and is linked to various cellular processes including bulk mRNA degradation, miRNA-mediated repression, translational repression during translational initiation and general transcription regulation. Additional complex functions may be a consequence of its influence on mRNA expression. Required for the CCR4- NOT complex structural integrity. Can repress transcription and may link the CCR4-NOT
   3031..3053    +  misc_feature   MCS (fragment): multiple cloning site
   3065..3149    +  CDS            large T antigen (fragment): large T antigen from SV40 (simian virus 40)
   3172..3293    +  polyA_signal   SV40 poly(A) signal: SV40 polyadenylation signal
   3327..3755    -  rep_origin     f1 ori (sequence partly withheld): f1 bacteriophage origin of replication; arrow indicates direction of (+) strand synthesis
   3782..3886    +  promoter       AmpR promoter: bla
   3888..4245    +  promoter       SV40 promoter: SV40 enhancer and early promoter
   4280..5074    +  CDS            NeoR/KanR: aminoglycoside phosphotransferase from Tn5; aph(3')-II (or nptII); confers resistance to neomycin, kanamycin, and G418 (Geneticin®)
   5095..5247    +  CDS            ble (fragment): BLE_KLEPN - Experimental evidence at protein level: Swiss-Prot protein existence level 1. Binding protein with a strong affinity to the bleomycin family of antibiotics. Binds to CL990; an antimitotic-antibiotic compound. From Klebsiella pneumoniae.
   5306..5353    +  polyA_signal   HSV TK poly(A) signal: herpes simplex virus thymidine kinase polyadenylation signal (Cole and Stacy, 1985)
   5444..5460    -  polyA_signal   bGH poly(A) signal (fragment): bovine growth hormone polyadenylation signal
   5682..6270    +  rep_origin     ori: high-copy-number ColE1/pMB1/pBR322/pUC origin of replication
>Addgene plasmid #147502 | pT7-EGFP-C1-HsNot2-L431AL436AL459A_S | depositor full sequence | sequence record 289949 | Full Sequence
TAGTTATTAATAGTAATCAATTACGGGGTCATTAGTTCATAGCCCATATATGGAGTTCCGCGTTACATAA
CTTACGGTAAATGGCCCGCCTGGCTGACCGCCCAACGACCCCCGCCCATTGACGTCAATAATGACGTATG
TTCCCATAGTAACGCCAATAGGGACTTTCCATTGACGTCAATGGGTGGAGTATTTACGGTAAACTGCCCA
CTTGGCAGTACATCAAGTGTATCATATGCCAAGTACGCCCCCTATTGACGTCAATGACGGTAAATGGCCC
GCCTGGCATTATGCCCAGTACATGACCTTATGGGACTTTCCTACTTGGCAGTACATCTACGTATTAGTCA
TCGCTATTACCATGGTGATGCGGTTTTGGCAGTACATCAATGGGCGTGGATAGCGGTTTGACTCACGGGG
ATTTCCAAGTCTCCACCCCATTGACGTCAATGGGAGTTTGTTTTGGCACCAAAATCAACGGGACTTTCCA
AAATGTCGTAACAACTCCGCCCCATTGACGCAAATGGGCGGTAGGCGTGTACGGTGGGAGGTCTATATAA
GCAGAGCTCTCTGGCTAACTAGAGAACCCACTGCTTACTGGCTTATCGAAATTAATACGACTCACTATAG
GGAGACCCAAGCTCTAGCGCTACCGGTCGCCACCATGGTGAGCAAGGGCGAGGAGCTGTTCACCGGGGTG
GTGCCCATCCTGGTCGAGCTGGACGGCGACGTAAACGGCCACAAGTTCAGCGTGTCCGGCGAGGGCGAGG
GCGATGCCACCTACGGCAAGCTGACCCTGAAGTTCATCTGCACCACCGGCAAGCTGCCCGTGCCCTGGCC
CACCCTCGTGACCACCCTGACCTACGGCGTGCAGTGCTTCAGCCGCTACCCCGACCACATGAAGCAGCAC
GACTTCTTCAAGTCCGCCATGCCCGAAGGCTACGTCCAGGAGCGCACCATCTTCTTCAAGGACGACGGCA
ACTACAAGACCCGCGCCGAGGTGAAGTTCGAGGGCGACACCCTGGTGAACCGCATCGAGCTGAAGGGCAT
CGACTTCAAGGAGGACGGCAACATCCTGGGGCACAAGCTGGAGTACAACTACAACAGCCACAACGTCTAT
ATCATGGCCGACAAGCAGAAGAACGGCATCAAGGTGAACTTCAAGATCCGCCACAACATCGAGGACGGCA
GCGTGCAGCTCGCCGACCACTACCAGCAGAACACCCCCATCGGCGACGGCCCCGTGCTGCTGCCCGACAA
CCACTACCTGAGCACCCAGTCCGCCCTGAGCAAAGACCCCAACGAGAAGCGCGATCACATGGTCCTGCTG
GAGTTCGTGACCGCCGCCGGGATCACTCTCGGCATGGACGAGCTGTACAAGTCCGGACTCAGATCTCGAG
CTCAAGCTTCGGTGAGGACTGATGGACATACATTATCTGAGAAAAGAAACTACCAGGTGACAAACAGCAT
GTTTGGTGCTTCAAGAAAGAAGTTTGTAGAGGGGGTCGACAGTGACTACCATGACGAAAACATGTACTAC
AGCCAGTCTTCTATGTTTCCACATCGGTCAGAAAAAGATATGCTGGCATCACCATCTACATCAGGTCAGC
TGTCTCAGTTTGGGGCAAGTTTATACGGGCAACAAAGTGCACTAGGCCTTCCAATGAGGGGGATGAGCAA
CAATACCCCTCAGTTAAATCGCAGCTTATCACAAGGCACTCAGTTACCGAGCCACGTCACGCCAACAACA
GGGGTACCAACAATGTCACTTCACACGCCTCCATCTCCAAGCAGGGGTATTTTGCCTATGAATCCTAGGA
ATATGATGAACCACTCCCAGGTTGGTCAGGGCATTGGAATTCCTAGCAGGACAAATAGCATGAGCAGTTC
AGGGTTAGGTAGCCCCAACAGAAGCTCGCCAAGCATAATATGTATGCCAAAGCAGCAGCCTTCTCGACAG
CCTTTTACTGTGAACAGTATGTCTGGATTTGGAATGAACAGGAATCAGGCATTTGGAATGAATAACTCCT
TATCAAGTAACATTTTTAATGGAACAGACGGAAGTGAAAATGTGACAGGATTGGACCTTTCAGATTTCCC
AGCATTAGCAGACCGAAACAGGAGGGAAGGAAGTGGTAACCCAACTCCATTAATAAACCCCTTGGCTGGA
AGAGCTCCTTATGTTGGAATGGTAACAAAACCAGCAAATGAACAATCCCAGGACTTCTCAATACACAATG
AAGATTTTCCAGCATTACCAGGCTCCAGCTATAAAGATCCAACATCAAGTAATGATGACAGTAAATCTAA
TTTGAATACATCTGGCAAGACAACTTCAAGTACAGATGGACCCAAATTCCCTGGAGATAAAAGTTCAACA
ACACAAAATAATAACCAGCAGAAAAAAGGGATCCAGGTGTTACCTGATGGTCGGGTTACTAACATTCCTC
AAGGGATGGTGACGGACCAATTTGGAATGATTGGCCTGTTAACATTTATCAGGGCAGCAGAGACAGACCC
AGGAATGGTACATCTTGCATTAGGAAGTGACTTAACAACATTAGGCCTCAATCTGAACTCTCCTGAAAAT
CTCTACCCCAAATTTGCGTCACCCTGGGCATCTTCACCTTGTCGACCTCAAGACATAGACTTCCATGTTC
CATCTGAGTACTTAACGAACATTCACATTAGGGATAAGGCCGCTGCAATAAAAGCCGGCCGATATGGTGA
AGACCTTCTCTTCTATCTCTATTACATGAATGGAGGAGACGTATTACAACTTGCAGCTGCAGTGGAGCTT
TTTAACCGTGATTGGAGATACCACAAAGAAGAACGAGTATGGATTACCAGGGCACCAGGCATGGAGCCAA
CAATGAAAACCAATACCTATGAGAGGGGAACATATTACTTCTTTGACTGTCTTAACTGGAGGAAAGTAGC
TAAGGAGTTCCATCTGGAATATGACAAATTAGAAGAACGGCCTCACCTGCCATCCACCTTCAACTACAAC
CCTGCTCAGCAAGCCTTCTAACCGCGGGCCCGGGATCCACCGGATCTAGATAACTGATCATAATCAGCCA
TACCACATTTGTAGAGGTTTTACTTGCTTTAAAAAACCTCCCACACCTCCCCCTGAACCTGAAACATAAA
ATGAATGCAATTGTTGTTGTTAACTTGTTTATTGCAGCTTATAATGGTTACAAATAAAGCAATAGCATCA
CAAATTTCACAAATAAAGCATTTTTTTCACTGCATTCTAGTTGTGGTTTGTCCAAACTCATCAATGTATC
TTAACGCGTAAATTGTAAGCGTTAATATTTTGTTAAAATTCGCGTTAAATTTTTGTTAAATCAGCTCATT
TTTTAACCAATAGGCCGAAATCGGCAAAATCCCTTATAAATCAAAAGAATAGACCGAGATAGGGT
[37 nt withheld, positions 3426-3462]
AAAGAACGTGGACTCCAACGTCAAAGG
[49 nt withheld, positions 3490-3538]
T
[91 nt withheld, positions 3540-3630]
G
[124 nt withheld, positions 3632-3755]
CAGGTGGCACTTTTCGGGGAAATGTGCGCGGAACCCCTATTTGTTTATTTTTCTAAATACATTCAAATAT
GTATCCGCTCATGAGACAATAACCCTGATAAATGCTTCAATAATATTGAAAAAGGAAGAGTCCTGAGGCG
GAAAGAACCAGCTGTGGAATGTGTGTCAGTTAGGGTGTGGAAAGTCCCCAGGCTCCCCAGCAGGCAGAAG
TATGCAAAGCATGCATCTCAATTAGTCAGCAACCAGGTGTGGAAAGTCCCCAGGCTCCCCAGCAGGCAGA
AGTATGCAAAGCATGCATCTCAATTAGTCAGCAACCATAGTCCCGCCCCTAACTCCGCCCATCCCGCCCC
TAACTCCGCCCAGTTCCGCCCATTCTCCGCCCCATGGCTGACTAATTTTTTTTATTTATGCAGAGGCCGA
GGCCGCCTCGGCCTCTGAGCTATTCCAGAAGTAGTGAGGAGGCTTTTTTGGAGGCCTAGGCTTTTGCAAA
GATCGATCAAGAGACAGGATGAGGATCGTTTCGCATGATTGAACAAGATGGATTGCACGCAGGTTCTCCG
GCCGCTTGGGTGGAGAGGCTATTCGGCTATGACTGGGCACAACAGACAATCGGCTGCTCTGATGCCGCCG
TGTTCCGGCTGTCAGCGCAGGGGCGCCCGGTTCTTTTTGTCAAGACCGACCTGTCCGGTGCCCTGAATGA
ACTGCAAGACGAGGCAGCGCGGCTATCGTGGCTGGCCACGACGGGCGTTCCTTGCGCAGCTGTGCTCGAC
GTTGTCACTGAAGCGGGAAGGGACTGGCTGCTATTGGGCGAAGTGCCGGGGCAGGATCTCCTGTCATCTC
ACCTTGCTCCTGCCGAGAAAGTATCCATCATGGCTGATGCAATGCGGCGGCTGCATACGCTTGATCCGGC
TACCTGCCCATTCGACCACCAAGCGAAACATCGCATCGAGCGAGCACGTACTCGGATGGAAGCCGGTCTT
GTCGATCAGGATGATCTGGACGAAGAGCATCAGGGGCTCGCGCCAGCCGAACTGTTCGCCAGGCTCAAGG
CGAGCATGCCCGACGGCGAGGATCTCGTCGTGACCCATGGCGATGCCTGCTTGCCGAATATCATGGTGGA
AAATGGCCGCTTTTCTGGATTCATCGACTGTGGCCGGCTGGGTGTGGCGGACCGCTATCAGGACATAGCG
TTGGCTACCCGTGATATTGCTGAAGAGCTTGGCGGCGAATGGGCTGACCGCTTCCTCGTGCTTTACGGTA
TCGCCGCTCCCGATTCGCAGCGCATCGCCTTCTATCGCCTTCTTGACGAGTTCTTCTGAGCGGGACTCTG
GGGTTCGAAATGACCGACCAAGCGACGCCCAACCTGCCATCACGAGATTTCGATTCCACCGCCGCCTTCT
ATGAAAGGTTGGGCTTCGGAATCGTTTTCCGGGACGCCGGCTGGATGATCCTCCAGCGCGGGGATCTCAT
GCTGGAGTTCTTCGCCCACCCTAGGGGGAGGCTAACTGAAACACGGAAGGAGACAATACCGGAAGGAACC
CGCGCTATGACGGCAATAAAAAGACAGAATAAAACGCACGGTGTTGGGTCGTTTGTTCATAAACGCGGGG
TTCGGTCCCAGGGCTGGCACTCTGTCGATACCCCACCGAGACCCCATTGGGGCCAATACGCCCGCGTTTC
TTCCTTTTCCCCACCCCACCCCCCAAGTTCGGGTGAAGGCCCAGGGCTCGCAGCCAACGTCGGGGCGGCA
GGCCCTGCCATAGCCTCAGGTTACTCATATATACTTTAGATTGATTTAAAACTTCATTTTTAATTTAAAA
GGATCTAGGTGAAGATCCTTTTTGATAATCTCATGACCAAAATCCCTTAACGTGAGTTTTCGTTCCACTG
AGCGTCAGACCCCGTAGAAAAGATCAAAGGATCTTCTTGAGATCCTTTTTTTCTGCGCGTAATCTGCTGC
TTGCAAACAAAAAAACCACCGCTACCAGCGGTGGTTTGTTTGCCGGATCAAGAGCTACCAACTCTTTTTC
CGAAGGTAACTGGCTTCAGCAGAGCGCAGATACCAAATACTGTCCTTCTAGTGTAGCCGTAGTTAGGCCA
CCACTTCAAGAACTCTGTAGCACCGCCTACATACCTCGCTCTGCTAATCCTGTTACCAGTGGCTGCTGCC
AGTGGCGATAAGTCGTGTCTTACCGGGTTGGACTCAAGACGATAGTTACCGGATAAGGCGCAGCGGTCGG
GCTGAACGGGGGGTTCGTGCACACAGCCCAGCTTGGAGCGAACGACCTACACCGAACTGAGATACCTACA
GCGTGAGCTATGAGAAAGCGCCACGCTTCCCGAAGGGAGAAAGGCGGACAGGTATCCGGTAAGCGGCAGG
GTCGGAACAGGAGAGCGCACGAGGGAGCTTCCAGGGGGAAACGCCTGGTATCTTTATAGTCCTGTCGGGT
TTCGCCACCTCTGACTTGAGCGTCGATTTTTGTGATGCTCGTCAGGGGGGCGGAGCCTATGGAAAAACGC
CAGCAACGCGGCCTTTTTACGGTTCCTGGCCTTTTGCTGGCCTTTTGCTCACATGTTCTTTCCTGCGTTA
TCCCCTGATTCTGTGGATAACCGTATTACCGCCATGCAT
